Addgene plasmid #211797: pLV-SFFV-mCherry-WPRE-UbC-Emerald
Purpose: Lentiviral vector plasmid expressing mCherry under the spleen focus-forming virus (SFFV) promoter and Emerald under the Ubiquitin C (UbC) promoter
Depositing lab: Richard Eva & Bart Nieuwenhuis. Depositing organization: University of Cambridge.
Backbone
  Vector backbone: pHRsinUbEm
  Vector type: Mammalian Expression, Lentiviral
Growth in bacteria
  Bacterial resistance: Ampicillin, 100 μg/mL
  Growth temperature: 37°C
  Growth strain: NEB Stable
  Copy number: High Copy
Gene/Insert 1
  Gene/Insert name: mCherry
  Species: A. marginale
  Insert size (bp): 711
  Promoter: SFFV
  Cloning method: Unknown
  Sequencing primers: 5′ n/a
Gene/Insert 2
  Gene/Insert name: Emerald (alt name: EmGFP)
  Species: A. victoria
  Insert size (bp): 717
  Promoter: UbC
  Cloning method: Unknown
  Sequencing primers: 5′ n/a
Resource information
  A portion of this plasmid was derived from a plasmid made by: VectorBuilder
Terms and licenses: Academic/Nonprofit Terms; Industry Terms: Not Available to Industry
How to cite: pLV-SFFV-mCherry-WPRE-UbC-Emerald was a gift from Richard Eva & Bart Nieuwenhuis (Addgene plasmid # 211797 ; http://n2t.net/addgene:211797 ; RRID:Addgene_211797)
