[The description below was written by a language model from this plasmid's Addgene catalogue record and pLannotate feature annotations shown in this document.]
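Description:
pLV-SFFV-mCherry-WPRE-UbC-Emerald is an HIV-1-derived lentiviral transfer plasmid of about 11.5 kb, built on the pHRsinUbEm backbone, that expresses two fluorescent proteins from independent promoters in mammalian cells. It is propagated in E. coli through a high-copy ColE1/pUC-type origin and selected with ampicillin via the bla gene. The record names a recombination-deficient strain as host, which suits a plasmid carrying repeated LTR sequences. The non-viral portion also retains remnants typical of older pHR-type vectors. These include fragments of tetracycline resistance, rop and bom from pBR322, and an SV40 promoter–gpt cassette with SV40 small t intron and polyadenylation sequences.

The viral genome runs from a 5' LTR region (annotated in two parts because the circular sequence is numbered across it) through the Ψ packaging signal, a gag fragment, the Rev response element and the cPPT/CTS. It ends in a ΔU3 self-inactivating 3' LTR that removes LTR promoter activity after integration. Between these elements, the SFFV promoter drives mCherry, followed by a WPRE annotated as a fragment. The human UbC promoter then drives Emerald (EmGFP), which lies just upstream of the 3' LTR. The WPRE normally enhances transcript stability and export, and here it sits after the first cassette rather than after both. The catalogue lists the mCherry species as A. marginale, whereas the feature annotation gives the conventional Discosoma origin.

Because no viral structural or enzymatic genes are present beyond fragments, producing particles requires separate packaging and envelope plasmids. The record states no purpose beyond dual expression. A construct like this would be suited to use as a two-colour reporter or control vector, to comparing SFFV and UbC promoter activity in transduced cells, or as a parent for swapping in a gene of interest.
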