Features (pLannotate 1.2.2; 34 found; start..end, strand, type, name):
     48..305     +  LTR            5' LTR (truncated): truncated 5' long terminal repeat (LTR) from HIV-1
    352..477     +  misc_feature   HIV-1 Ψ: packaging signal of human immunodeficiency virus type 1
    461..799     +  CDS            HIV-1 gag (fragment): gag protein from human immunodeficiency virus 1; gag
    974..1207    +  misc_feature   RRE: The Rev response element (RRE) of HIV-1 allows for Rev-dependent mRNA export from the nucleus to the cytoplasm.
   1584..1684    +  CDS            Rev (fragment): human immunodeficiency virus 1 (HIV-1) Rev protein; rev; enhances nuclear export of unspliced and incompletely spliced viral mRNAs
   1721..1838    +  misc_feature   cPPT/CTS: central polypurine tract and central termination sequence of HIV-1
   1875..1907    -  misc_feature   MCS (fragment): pBluescript multiple cloning site
   1991..2398    +  promoter       SFFV promoter: spleen focus-forming virus long terminal repeat (LTR) promoter
   2419..3126    +  CDS            mCherry: mCherry is a basic (constitutively fluorescent) red fluorescent protein published in 2004, derived from Discosoma sp.. It is reported to be a very rapidly-maturing monomer with low acid sensitivity.
   3141..3171    +  misc_feature   MCS (fragment): pUC18/19 multiple cloning site
   3172..3190    +  misc_feature   MCS (fragment): pBluescript multiple cloning site
   3190..3695    +  misc_feature   WPRE (fragment): woodchuck hepatitis virus posttranscriptional regulatory element
   3688..4874    +  promoter       UbC promoter: human ubiquitin C promoter
   4910..5626    +  CDS            Emerald: Emerald is a basic (constitutively fluorescent) green fluorescent protein published in 1998, derived from Aequorea victoria. It is reported to be a very rapidly-maturing weak dimer.
   5654..5722    +  CDS            nef (fragment): NEF_HV1Z2 - Experimental evidence at protein level: Swiss-Prot protein existence level 1. Extracellular Nef protein targets CD4(+) T-lymphocytes for apoptosis by interacting with CXCR4 surface receptors. From Human immunodeficiency virus type 1 group M subtype D (isolate Z2/CDC-Z34) (HIV-1).
   5724..5957    +  LTR            3' LTR (ΔU3): self-inactivating 3' long terminal repeat (LTR) from HIV-1
   5982..6000    -  promoter       SP6 promoter: promoter for bacteriophage SP6 RNA polymerase
   6228..6507    +  CDS            TcR (fragment): tetracycline efflux protein; tet; confers resistance to tetracycline
   6508..6556    -  misc_feature   bom (fragment): basis of mobility region from pBR322
   6658..6693    -  CDS            rop (fragment): Rop protein, which maintains plasmids at low copy number; rop
   6788..6892    +  promoter       AmpR promoter: bla
   6893..7753    +  CDS            AmpR: β-lactamase; bla; confers resistance to ampicillin, carbenicillin, and related antibiotics
   7924..8512    +  rep_origin     ori: high-copy-number ColE1/pMB1/pBR322/pUC origin of replication
   8695..8751    +  CDS            lacI (fragment): lac repressor; lacI; The lac repressor binds to the lac operator to inhibit transcription in E. coli. This inhibition can be relieved by adding lactose or isopropyl-β-D-thiogalactopyranoside (IPTG).
   8758..9087    +  promoter       SV40 promoter: SV40 enhancer and early promoter
   9287..9406    +  CDS            gpt (fragment): XGPT_ECOLI - Also known as gpp, gxu. Experimental evidence at protein level: Swiss-Prot protein existence level 1. Purine salvage pathway enzyme that catalyzes the transfer of the ribosyl-5-phosphate group from 5-phospho-alpha-D-ribose 1- diphosphate (PRPP) to the N9 position of the 6-oxopurines guanine and xanthine to form the corresponding ribonucleotides GMP (guanosine 5'- monophosphate) and XMP (xanthosine 5'-monophosphate), with the release of PPi. To a lesser extent, also acts on hypoxanthine (PubMed:9100006, PubMed:3886014). Does not ribophosphorylate adenine (PubMed:3886014). From Esch
   9406..9741    +  CDS            gpt (fragment): XGPT_ECOLI - Also known as gpp, gxu. Experimental evidence at protein level: Swiss-Prot protein existence level 1. Purine salvage pathway enzyme that catalyzes the transfer of the ribosyl-5-phosphate group from 5-phospho-alpha-D-ribose 1- diphosphate (PRPP) to the N9 position of the 6-oxopurines guanine and xanthine to form the corresponding ribonucleotides GMP (guanosine 5'- monophosphate) and XMP (xanthosine 5'-monophosphate), with the release of PPi. To a lesser extent, also acts on hypoxanthine (PubMed:9100006, PubMed:3886014). Does not ribophosphorylate adenine (PubMed:3886014). From Esch
   9836..10141   +  CDS            frsA (fragment): FRSA_ECOLI - Also known as yafA. Experimental evidence at protein level: Swiss-Prot protein existence level 1. Catalyzes the hydrolysis of esters (PubMed:15808744). Displays esterase activity toward pNP-butyrate (PubMed:15808744). May stimulate mixed-acid fermentation by acting as a fermentation/respiration switch that down-regulates respiration and up- regulates fermentation rates (PubMed:15169777). From Escherichia coli (strain K12).
  10145..10219   +  CDS            small t antigen (fragment): SV40 (simian virus 40) small t antigen
  10221..10286   +  intron         small t intron: SV40 (simian virus 40) small t antigen intron
  10416..10436   +  CDS            SV40 NLS: nuclear localization signal of SV40 (simian virus 40) large T antigen
  10755..10838   +  CDS            large T antigen (fragment): large T antigen from SV40 (simian virus 40)
  10861..10995   +  polyA_signal   SV40 poly(A) signal: SV40 polyadenylation signal
  11163..11491   +  LTR            3' LTR (fragment): 3' long terminal repeat (LTR) from HIV-1
>Addgene plasmid #211797 | pLV-SFFV-mCherry-WPRE-UbC-Emerald | addgene full sequence | sequence record 418065 | Addgene NGS Result
TGATATCGAGCTTGCTACAAGGGACTTTCCGCTGGGGACTTTCCAGGGAGGCGTGGCCTGGGCGGGACTG
GGGAGTGGCGAGCCCTCAGATCCTGCATATAAGCAGCTGCTTTTTGCCTGTACTGGGTCTCTCTGGTTAG
ACCAGATCTGAGCCTGGGAGCTCTCTGGCTAACTAGGGAACCCACTGCTTAAGCCTCAATAAAGCTTGCC
TTGAGTGCTTCAAGTAGTGTGTGCCCGTCTGTTGTGTGACTCTGGTAACTAGAGATCCCTCAGACCCTTT
TAGTCAGTGTGGAAAATCTCTAGCAGTGGCGCCCGAACAGGGACTTGAAAGCGAAAGGGAAACCAGAGGA
GCTCTCTCGACGCAGGACTCGGCTTGCTGAAGCGCGCACGGCAAGAGGCGAGGGGCGGCGACTGGTGAGT
ACGCCAAAAATTTTGACTAGCGGAGGCTAGAAGGAGAGAGATGGGTGCGAGAGCGTCAGTATTAAGCGGG
GGAGAATTAGATCGCGATGGGAAAAAATTCGGTTAAGGCCAGGGGGAAAGAAAAAATATAAATTAAAACA
TATAGTATGGGCAAGCAGGGAGCTAGAACGATTCGCAGTTAATCCTGGCCTGTTAGAAACATCAGAAGGC
TGTAGACAAATACTGGGACAGCTACAACCATCCCTTCAGACAGGATCAGAAGAACTTAGATCATTATATA
ATACAGTAGCAACCCTCTATTGTGTGCATCAAAGGATAGAGATAAAAGACACCAAGGAAGCTTTAGACAA
GATAGAGGAAGAGCAAAACAAAAGTAAGACCACCGCACAGCAAGCGGCCGGCCGCTGATCTTCAGACCTG
GAGGAGGAGATATGAGGGACAATTGGAGAAGTGAATTATATAAATATAAAGTAGTAAAAATTGAACCATT
AGGAGTAGCACCCACCAAGGCAAAGAGAAGAGTGGTGCAGAGAGAAAAAAGAGCAGTGGGAATAGGAGCT
TTGTTCCTTGGGTTCTTGGGAGCAGCAGGAAGCACTATGGGCGCAGCGTCAATGACGCTGACGGTACAGG
CCAGACAATTATTGTCTGGTATAGTGCAGCAGCAGAACAATTTGCTGAGGGCTATTGAGGCGCAACAGCA
TCTGTTGCAACTCACAGTCTGGGGCATCAAGCAGCTCCAGGCAAGAATCCTGGCTGTGGAAAGATACCTA
AAGGATCAACAGCTCCTGGGGATTTGGGGTTGCTCTGGAAAACTCATTTGCACCACTGCTGTGCCTTGGA
ATGCTAGTTGGAGTAATAAATCTCTGGAACAGATTTGGAATCACACGACCTGGATGGAGTGGGACAGAGA
AATTAACAATTACACAAGCTTAATACACTCCTTAATTGAAGAATCGCAAAACCAGCAAGAAAAGAATGAA
CAAGAATTATTGGAATTAGATAAATGGGCAAGTTTGTGGAATTGGTTTAACATAACAAATTGGCTGTGGT
ATATAAAATTATTCATAATGATAGTAGGAGGCTTGGTAGGTTTAAGAATAGTTTTTGCTGTACTTTCTAT
AGTGAATAGAGTTAGGCAGGGATATTCACCATTATCGTTTCAGACCCACCTCCCAACCCCGAGGGGACCC
GACAGGCCCGAAGGAATAGAAGAAGAAGGTGGAGAGAGAGACAGAGACAGATCCATTCGATTAGTGAACG
GATCTCGACGGTATCGCCAAATGGCAGTATTCATCCACAATTTTAAAAGAAAAGGGGGGATTGGGGGGTA
CAGTGCAGGGGAAAGAATAGTAGACATAATAGCAACAGACATACAAACTAAAGAATTACAAAAACAAATT
ACAAAAATTCAAAATTTTCGGGTTTATTACAGGGACAGCAGAGATCCAGTTTGGATCGATAAGCTTGATA
TCGAATTCCTGCAGCCCCGATAAAATAAAAGATTTTATTTAGTCTCCAGAAAAAGGGGGGAATGAAAGAC
CCCACCTGTAGGTTTGGCAAGCTAGCTGCAGTAACGCCATTTTGCAAGGCATGGAAAAATACCAAACCAA
GAATAGAGAAGTTCAGATCAAGGGCGGGTACATGAAAATAGCTAACGTTGGGCCAAACAGGATATCTGCG
GTGAGCAGTTTCGGCCCCGGCCCGGGGCCAAGAACAGATGGTCACCGCAGTTTCGGCCCCGGCCCGAGGC
CAAGAACAGATGGTCCCCAGATATGGCCCAACCCTCAGCAGTTTCTTAAGACCCATCAGATGTTTCCAGG
CTCCCCCAAGGACCTGAAATGACCCTGCGCCTTATTTGAATTAACCAATCAGCCTGCTTCTCGCTTCTGT
TCGCGCGCTTCTGCTTCCCGAGCTCTATAAAAGAGCTCACAACCCCTCACTCGGCGCGCCAGTCCTCCGA
CAGACTGAGTCGCCCGGGGGGATCCACCGGTCGCCACCATGGTGAGCAAGGGCGAGGAGGATAACATGGC
CATCATCAAGGAGTTCATGCGCTTCAAGGTGCACATGGAGGGCTCCGTGAACGGCCACGAGTTCGAGATC
GAGGGCGAGGGCGAGGGCCGCCCCTACGAGGGCACCCAGACCGCCAAGCTGAAGGTGACCAAGGGTGGCC
CCCTGCCCTTCGCCTGGGACATCCTGTCCCCTCAGTTCATGTACGGCTCCAAGGCCTACGTGAAGCACCC
CGCCGACATCCCCGACTACTTGAAGCTGTCCTTCCCCGAGGGCTTCAAGTGGGAGCGCGTGATGAACTTC
GAGGACGGCGGCGTGGTGACCGTGACCCAGGACTCCTCCCTGCAGGACGGCGAGTTCATCTACAAGGTGA
AGCTGCGCGGCACCAACTTCCCCTCCGACGGCCCCGTAATGCAGAAGAAGACCATGGGCTGGGAGGCCTC
CTCCGAGCGGATGTACCCCGAGGACGGCGCCCTGAAGGGCGAGATCAAGCAGAGGCTGAAGCTGAAGGAC
GGCGGCCACTACGACGCTGAGGTCAAGACCACCTACAAGGCCAAGAAGCCCGTGCAGCTGCCCGGCGCCT
ACAACGTCAACATCAAGTTGGACATCACCTCCCACAACGAGGACTACACCATCGTGGAACAGTACGAACG
CGCCGAGGGCCGCCACTCCACCGGCGGCATGGACGAGCTGTACAAGTAAAGCGGCCGCGACTCTAGAGTC
GACCTGCAGGCATGCAAGCTTGATATCAAGCTTATCGATAATCAACCTCTGGATTACAAAATTTGTGAAA
GATTGACTGGTATTCTTAACTATGTTGCTCCTTTTACGCTATGTGGATACGCTGCTTTAATGCCTTTGTA
TCATGCTATTGCTTCCCGTATGGCTTTCATTTTCTCCTCCTTGTATAAATCCTGGTTGCTGTCTCTTTAT
GAGGAGTTGTGGCCCGTTGTCAGGCAACGTGGCGTGGTGTGCACTGTGTTTGCTGACGCAACCCCCACTG
GTTGGGGCATTGCCACCACCTGTCAGCTCCTTTCCGGGACTTTCGCTTTCCCCCTCCCTATTGCCACGGC
GGAACTCATCGCCGCCTGCCTTGCCCGCTGCTGGACAGGGGCTCGGCTGTTGGGCACTGACAATTCCGTG
GTGTTGTCGGGGAAATCATCGTCCTTTCCTTGGCTGCTCGCCTGTGTTGCCACCTGGATTCTGCGCGGGA
CGTCCTTCTGCTACGTCCCTTCGGCCCTCAATCCAGCGGACCTTCCTTCCCGCGGGCGCCCCCCTCCTCA
CGGCGAGCGCTGCCACGTCAGACGAAGGGCGCAGCGAGCGTCCTGATCCTTCCGCCCGGACGCTCAGGAC
AGCGGCCCGCTGCTCATAAGACTCGGCCTTAGAACCCCAGTATCAGCAGAAGGACATTTTAGGACGGGAC
TTGGGTGACTCTAGGGCACTGGTTTTCTTTCCAGAGAGCGGAACAGGCGAGGAAAAGTAGTCCCTTCTCG
GCGATTCTGCGGAGGGATCTCCGTGGGGCGGTGAACGCCGATGATTATATAAGGACGCGCCGGGTGTGGC
ACAGCTAGTTCCGTCGCAGCCGGGATTTGGGTCGCGGTTCTTGTTTGTGGATCGCTGTGATCGTCACTTG
GTGAGTAGCGGGCTGCTGGGCTGGCCGGGGCTTTCGTGGCCGCCGGGCCGCTCGGTGGGACGGAAGCGTG
TGGAGAGACCGCCAAGGGCTGTAGTCTGGGTCCGCGAGCAAGGTTGCCCTGAACTGGGGGTTGGGGGGAG
CGCAGCAAAATGGCGGCTGTTCCCGAGTCTTGAATGGAAGACGCTTGTGAGGCGGGCTGTGAGGTCGTTG
AAACAAGGTGGGGGGCATGGTGGGCGGCAAGAACCCAAGGTCTTGAGGCCTTCGCTAATGCGGGAAAGCT
CTTATTCGGGTGAGATGGGCTGGGGCACCATCTGGGGACCCTGACGTGAAGTTTGTCACTGACTGGAGAA
CTCGGTTTGTCGTCTGTTGCGGGGGCGGCAGTTATGGCGGTGCCGTTGGGCAGTGCACCCGTACCTTTGG
GAGCGCGCGCCCTCGTCGTGTCGTGACGTCACCCGTTCTGTTGGCTTATAATGCAGGGTGGGGCCACCTG
CCGGTAGGTGTGCGGTAGGCTTTTCTCCGTCGCAGGACGCAGGGTTCGGGCCTAGGGTAGGCTCTCCTGA
ATCGACAGGCGCCGGACCTCTGGTGAGGGGAGGGATAAGTGAGGCGTCAGTTTCTTTGGTCGGTTTTATG
TACCTATCTTCTTAAGTAGCTGAAGCTCCGGTTTTGAACTATGCGCTCGGGGTTGGCGAGTGTGTTTTGT
GAAGTTTTTTAGGCACCTTTTGAAATGTAATCATTTGGGTCAATATGTAATTTTCAGTGTTAGACTAGTA
AATTGTCCGCTAAATTCTGGCCGTTTTTGGCTTTTTTGTTAGACGAAGCTTGGTACCGAGCTCGGATCAA
TTCGCCACCATGGTGAGCAAGGGCGAGGAGCTGTTCACCGGGGTGGTGCCCATCCTGGTCGAGCTGGACG
GCGACGTAAACGGCCACAAGTTCAGCGTGTCCGGCGAGGGCGAGGGCGATGCCACCTACGGCAAGCTGAC
CCTGAAGTTCATCTGCACCACCGGCAAGCTGCCCGTGCCCTGGCCCACCCTCGTGACCACCTTGACCTAC
GGCGTGCAGTGCTTCGCCCGCTACCCCGACCACATGAAGCAGCACGACTTCTTCAAGTCCGCCATGCCCG
AAGGCTACGTCCAGGAGCGCACCATCTTCTTCAAGGACGACGGCAACTACAAGACCCGCGCCGAGGTGAA
GTTCGAGGGCGACACCCTGGTGAACCGCATCGAGCTGAAGGGCATCGACTTCAAGGAGGACGGCAACATC
CTGGGGCACAAGCTGGAGTACAACTACAACAGCCACAAGGTCTATATCACCGCCGACAAGCAGAAGAACG
GCATCAAGGTGAACTTCAAGACCCGCCACAACATCGAGGACGGCAGCGTGCAGCTCGCCGACCACTACCA
GCAGAACACCCCCATCGGCGACGGCCCCGTGCTGCTGCCCGACAACCACTACCTGAGCACCCAGTCCGCC
CTGAGCAAAGACCCCAACGAGAAGCGCGATCACATGGTCCTGCTGGAGTTCGTGACCGCCGCCGGGATCA
CTCTCGGCATGGACGAGCTGTACAAGTAACTCGAGGGAATTAATTCGAGCTCGGTACCTTTAAGACCAAT
GACTTACAAGGCAGCTGTAGATCTTAGCCACTTTTTAAAAGAAAAGGGGGGACTGGAAGGGCTAATTCAC
TCCCAACGAAGACAAGATCTGCTTTTTGCTTGTACTGGGTCTCTCTGGTTAGACCAGATCTGAGCCTGGG
AGCTCTCTGGCTAACTAGGGAACCCACTGCTTAAGCCTCAATAAAGCTTGCCTTGAGTGCTTCAAGTAGT
GTGTGCCCGTCTGTTGTGTGACTCTGGTAACTAGAGATCCCTCAGACCCTTTTAGTCAGTGTGGAAAATC
TCTAGCAGCATCTAGAATTAATTCCGTGTATTCTATAGTGTCACCTAAATCGTATGTGTATGATACATAA
GGTTATGTATTAATTGTAGCCGCGTTCTAACGACAATATGTACAAGCCTAATTGTGTAGCATCTGGCTTA
CTGAAGCAGACCCTATCATCTCTCTCGTAAACTGCCGTCAGAGTCGGTTTGGTTGGACGAACCTTCTGAG
TTTCTGGTAACGCCGTCCCGCACCCGGAAATGGTCAGCGAACCAATCAGCAGGGTCATCGCTAGCCAGAT
CCTCTACGCCGGACGCATCGTGGCCGGCATCACCGGCGCCACAGGTGCGGTTGCTGGCGCCTATATCGCC
GACATCACCGATGGGGAAGATCGGGCTCGCCACTTCGGGCTCATGAGCGCTTGTTTCGGCGTGGGTATGG
TGGCAGGCCCCGTGGCCGGGGGACTGTTGGGCGCCATCTCCTTGCATGCACCATTCCTTGCGGCGGCGGT
GCTCAACGGCCTCAACCTACTACTGGGCTGCTTCCTAATGCAGGAGTCGCATAAGGGAGAGCGTCGAATG
GTGCACTCTCAGTACAATCTGCTCTGATGCCGCATAGTTAAGCCAGCCCCGACACCCGCCAACACCCGCT
GACGCGCCCTGACGGGCTTGTCTGCTCCCGGCATCCGCTTACAGACAAGCTGTGACCGTCTCCGGGAGCT
GCATGTGTCAGAGGTTTTCACCGTCATCACCGAAACGCGCGAGACGAAAGGGCCTCGTGATACGCCTATT
TTTATAGGTTAATGTCATGATAATAATGGTTTCTTAGACGTCAGGTGGCACTTTTCGGGGAAATGTGCGC
GGAACCCCTATTTGTTTATTTTTCTAAATACATTCAAATATGTATCCGCTCATGAGACAATAACCCTGAT
AAATGCTTCAATAATATTGAAAAAGGAAGAGTATGAGTATTCAACATTTCCGTGTCGCCCTTATTCCCTT
TTTTGCGGCATTTTGCCTTCCTGTTTTTGCTCACCCAGAAACGCTGGTGAAAGTAAAAGATGCTGAAGAT
CAGTTGGGTGCACGAGTGGGTTACATCGAACTGGATCTCAACAGCGGTAAGATCCTTGAGAGTTTTCGCC
CCGAAGAACGTTTTCCAATGATGAGCACTTTTAAAGTTCTGCTATGTGGCGCGGTATTATCCCGTATTGA
CGCCGGGCAAGAGCAACTCGGTCGCCGCATACACTATTCTCAGAATGACTTGGTTGAGTACTCACCAGTC
ACAGAAAAGCATCTTACGGATGGCATGACAGTAAGAGAATTATGCAGTGCTGCCATAACCATGAGTGATA
ACACTGCGGCCAACTTACTTCTGACAACGATCGGAGGACCGAAGGAGCTAACCGCTTTTTTGCACAACAT
GGGGGATCATGTAACTCGCCTTGATCGTTGGGAACCGGAGCTGAATGAAGCCATACCAAACGACGAGCGT
GACACCACGATGCCTGTAGCAATGGCAACAACGTTGCGCAAACTATTAACTGGCGAACTACTTACTCTAG
CTTCCCGGCAACAATTAATAGACTGGATGGAGGCGGATAAAGTTGCAGGACCACTTCTGCGCTCGGCCCT
TCCGGCTGGCTGGTTTATTGCTGATAAATCTGGAGCCGGTGAGCGTGGGTCTCGCGGTATCATTGCAGCA
CTGGGGCCAGATGGTAAGCCCTCCCGTATCGTAGTTATCTACACGACGGGGAGTCAGGCAACTATGGATG
AACGAAATAGACAGATCGCTGAGATAGGTGCCTCACTGATTAAGCATTGGTAACTGTCAGACCAAGTTTA
CTCATATATACTTTAGATTGATTTAAAACTTCATTTTTAATTTAAAAGGATCTAGGTGAAGATCCTTTTT
GATAATCTCATGACCAAAATCCCTTAACGTGAGTTTTCGTTCCACTGAGCGTCAGACCCCGTAGAAAAGA
TCAAAGGATCTTCTTGAGATCCTTTTTTTCTGCGCGTAATCTGCTGCTTGCAAACAAAAAAACCACCGCT
ACCAGCGGTGGTTTGTTTGCCGGATCAAGAGCTACCAACTCTTTTTCCGAAGGTAACTGGCTTCAGCAGA
GCGCAGATACCAAATACTGTTCTTCTAGTGTAGCCGTAGTTAGGCCACCACTTCAAGAACTCTGTAGCAC
CGCCTACATACCTCGCTCTGCTAATCCTGTTACCAGTGGCTGCTGCCAGTGGCGATAAGTCGTGTCTTAC
CGGGTTGGACTCAAGACGATAGTTACCGGATAAGGCGCAGCGGTCGGGCTGAACGGGGGGTTCGTGCACA
CAGCCCAGCTTGGAGCGAACGACCTACACCGAACTGAGATACCTACAGCGTGAGCTATGAGAAAGCGCCA
CGCTTCCCGAAGGGAGAAAGGCGGACAGGTATCCGGTAAGCGGCAGGGTCGGAACAGGAGAGCGCACGAG
GGAGCTTCCAGGGGGAAACGCCTGGTATCTTTATAGTCCTGTCGGGTTTCGCCACCTCTGACTTGAGCGT
CGATTTTTGTGATGCTCGTCAGGGGGGCGGAGCCTATGGAAAAACGCCAGCAACGCGGCCTTTTTACGGT
TCCTGGCCTTTTGCTGGCCTTTTGCTCACATGTTCTTTCCTGCGTTATCCCCTGATTCTGTGGATAACCG
TATTACCGCCTTTGAGTGAGCTGATACCGCTCGCCGCAGCCGAACGACCGAGCGCAGCGAGTCAGTGAGC
GAGGAAGCGGAAGAGCGCCCAATACGCAAACCGCCTCTCCCCGCGCGTTGGCCGATTCATTAATGCAGCT
GTGGAATGTGTGTCAGTTAGGGTGTGGAAAGTCCCCAGGCTCCCCAGCAGGCAGAAGTATGCAAAGCATG
CATCTCAATTAGTCAGCAACCAGGTGTGGAAAGTCCCCAGGCTCCCCAGCAGGCAGAAGTATGCAAAGCA
TGCATCTCAATTAGTCAGCAACCATAGTCCCGCCCCTAACTCCGCCCATCCCGCCCCTAACTCCGCCCAG
TTCCGCCCATTCTCCGCCCCATGGCTGACTAATTTTTTTTATTTATGCAGAGGCCGAGGCCGCCTCGGCC
TCTGAGCTATTCCAGAAGTAGTGAGGAGGCTTTTTTGGAGGCCTAGGCTTTTGCAAAAAGCTTGGACACA
AGACAGGCTTGCGAGATATGTTTGAGAATACCACTTTATCCCGCGTCAGGGAGAGGCAGTGCGTAAAAAG
ACGCGGACTCATGTGAAATACTGGTTTTTAGTGCGCCAGATCTCTATAATCTCGCGCAACCTATTTTCCC
CTCGAACACTTTTTAAGCCGTAGATAAACAGGCTGGGACACTTCACATGAGCGAAAAATACATCGTCACC
TGGGACATGTTGCAGATCCATGCACGTAAACTCGCAAGCCGACTGATGCCTTCTGAACAATGGAAAGGCA
TTATTGCCGTAAGCCGTGGCGGTCTGTACCGGGTGCGTTACTGGCGCGTGAACTGGGTATTCGTCATGTC
GATACCGTTTGTATTTCCAGCTACGATCACGACAACCAGCGCGAGCTTAAAGTGCTGAAACGCGCAGAAG
GCGATGGCGAAGGCTTCATCGTTATTGATGACCTGGTGGATACCGGTGGTACTGCGGTTGCGATTCGTGA
AATGTATCCAAAAGCGCACTTTGTCACCATCTTCGCAAAACCGGCTGGTCGTCCGCTGGTTGATGACTAT
GTTGTTGATATCCCGCAAGATACCTGGATTGAACAGCCGTGGGATATGGGCGTCGTATTCGTCCCGCCAA
TCTCCGGTCGCTAATCTTTTCAACGCCTGGCACTGCCGGGCGTTGTTCTTTTTAACTTCAGGCGGGTTAC
AATAGTTTCCAGTAAGTATTCTGGAGGCTGCATCCATGACACAGGCAAACCTGAGCGAAACCCTGTTCAA
ACCCCGCTTTAAACATCCTGAAACCTCGACGCTAGTCCGCCGCTTTAATCACGGCGCACAACCGCCTGTG
CAGTCGGCCCTTGATGGTAAAACCATCCCTCACTGGTATCGCATGATTAACCGTCTGATGTGGATCTGGC
GCGGCATTGACCCACGCGAAATCCTCGACGTCCAGGCACGTATTGTGATGAGCGATGCCGAACGTACCGA
CGATGATTTATACGATACGGTGATTGGCTACCGTGGCGGCAACTGGATTTATGAGTGGGCCCCGGATCTT
TGTGAAGGAACCTTACTTCTGTGGTGTGACATAATTGGACAAACTACCTACAGAGATTTAAAGCTCTAAG
GTAAATATAAAATTTTTAAGTGTATAATGTGTTAAACTACTGATTCTAATTGTTTGTGTATTTTAGATTC
CAACCTATGGAACTGATGAATGGGAGCAGTGGTGGAATGCCTTTAATGAGGAAAACCTGTTTTGCTCAGA
AGAAATGCCATCTAGTGATGATGAGGCTACTGCTGACTCTCAACATTCTACTCCTCCAAAAAAGAAGAGA
AAGGTAGAAGACCCCAAGGACTTTCCTTCAGAATTGCTAAGTTTTTTGAGTCATGCTGTGTTTAGTAATA
GAACTCTTGCTTGCTTTGCTATTTACACCACAAAGGAAAAAGCTGCACTGCTATACAAGAAAATTATGGA
AAAATATTCTGTAACCTTTATAAGTAGGCATAACAGTTATAATCATAACATACTGTTTTTTCTTACTCCA
CACAGGCATAGAGTGTCTGCTATTAATAACTATGCTCAAAAATTGTGTACCTTTAGCTTTTTAATTTGTA
AAGGGGTTAATAAGGAATATTTGATGTATAGTGCCTTGACTAGAGATCATAATCAGCCATACCACATTTG
TAGAGGTTTTACTTGCTTTAAAAAACCTCCCACACCTCCCCCTGAACCTGAAACATAAAATGAATGCAAT
TGTTGTTGTTAACTTGTTTATTGCAGCTTATAATGGTTACAAATAAAGCAATAGCATCACAAATTTCACA
AATAAAGCATTTTTTTCACTGCATTCTAGTTGTGGTTTGTCCAAACTCATCAATGTATCTTATCATGTCT
GGATCAACTGGATAACTCAAGCTAACCAAAATCATCCCAAACTTCCCACCCCATACCCTATTACCACTGC
CAATTACCTGTGGTTTCATTTACTCTAAACCTGTGATTCCTCTGAATTATTTTCATTTTAAAGAAATTGT
ATTTGTTAAATATGTACTACAAACTTAGTAGTTGGAAGGGCTAATTCACTCCCAAAGAAGACAAGATATC
CTTGATCTGTGGATCTACCACACACAAGGCTACTTCCCTGATTAGCAGAACTACACACCAGGGCCAGGGG
TCAGATATCCACTGACCTTTGGATGGTGCTACAAGCTAGTACCAGTTGAGCCAGATAAGGTAGAAGAGGC
CAATAAAGGAGAGAACACCAGCTTGTTACACCCTGTGAGCCTGCATGGGATGGATGACCCGGAGAGAGAA
GTGTTAGAGTGGAGGTTTGACAGCCGCCTAGCATTTCATCACGTGGCCCGAGAGCTGCATCCGGAGTACT
TCAAGAACTGC
